Addgene plasmid #143365: TFORF2376
Purpose: Lentiviral vector for overexpressing transcription factor ORFs with unique 24-bp barcodes. Barcodes facilitate identification of transcription factors in pooled screens.
Depositing lab: Feng Zhang. Depositing organization: Broad Institute. Publication: A transcription factor atlas of directed differentiation. Joung J, Ma S, Tay T, Geiger-Schuller KR, Kirchgatterer PC, Verdine VK, Guo B, Arias-Garcia MA, Allen WE, Singh A, Kuksenko O, Abudayyeh OO, Gootenberg JS, Fu Z, Macrae RK, Buenrostro JD, Regev A, Zhang F. Cell. 2023 Jan 5;186(1):209-229.e26. doi: 10.1016/j.cell.2022.11.026. PubMed 36608654.
Backbone
  Vector backbone: pLX_TRC317
  Backbone manufacturer: Broad Institute Genetic Perturbation Platform
  Backbone size w/o insert (bp): 8264
  Vector type: Mammalian Expression, Lentiviral
  Selectable markers: Puromycin
Growth in bacteria
  Bacterial resistance: Ampicillin, 100 μg/mL
  Growth temperature: 37°C
  Growth strain: NEB Stable
  Copy number: High Copy
Gene/Insert
  Gene/Insert name: MBD1
  Species: H. sapiens (human)
  Insert size (bp): 1994
  Entrez Gene: MBD1 (a.k.a. CXXC3, PCM1, RFT)
  Promoter: EF1a
  Cloning method: Unknown
  Sequencing primers: 5′ GGGTGGAGACTGAAGTTAGGCCAG; 3′ CACATAGCGTAAAAGGAGCAACATAG
Terms and licenses: Academic/Nonprofit Terms; Industry Terms: Not Available to Industry
Depositor comments: XM_011525993,XM_011525994,NM_001204137,ENST00000585595,ENST00000457839 . The transcription factor ORF portion of this plasmid was synthesized by Genewiz. Please test multiple small colonies in case of plasmid recombination. To make this collection available in a timely manner, a portion of this collection was not fully sequenced by Addgene. If an Addgene verified full plasmid sequence is not available, please contact us prior to placing an order to request the full sequence.
How to cite: TFORF2376 was a gift from Feng Zhang (Addgene plasmid # 143365 ; http://n2t.net/addgene:143365 ; RRID:Addgene_143365)
