[The description below was written by a language model from this plasmid's Addgene catalogue record and pLannotate feature annotations shown in this document.]
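Description:
TFORF2376 is a lentiviral mammalian expression plasmid built on the pLX_TRC317 backbone and carrying the human MBD1 open reading frame, one member of a barcoded transcription factor ORF collection. It is propagated in E. coli through a high-copy ColE1/pUC-type origin with ampicillin selection (AmpR). An f1 origin and remnants of a lac/lacZα cloning region flanked by T7 and T3 promoters are also present in the bacterial portion. The sequenced record is about 10.3 kb, consistent with the stated backbone and insert sizes. Depositor notes warn of possible plasmid recombination, as is common for LTR-containing vectors.

The viral cassette follows a third-generation, self-inactivating design. An RSV promoter fused to a truncated HIV-1 5' LTR drives genomic RNA production in packaging cells, followed by the Ψ packaging signal, a gag fragment, the RRE for Rev-dependent export, a cPPT/CTS element, and a ΔU3 3' LTR with a downstream SV40 poly(A) signal. Within the transfer region, an SV40 promoter drives puromycin N-acetyltransferase for selection of transduced cells. Downstream, the EF-1α promoter constitutively expresses MBD1, a methyl-CpG-binding transcriptional repressor that contributes to gene silencing by recruiting ATF7IP and SETDB1. A WPRE after the ORF enhances transcript expression. The record states that each construct carries a unique 24-bp barcode, but the feature table does not annotate it; a short U6 promoter fragment is annotated between the ORF and the WPRE. The barcode lets the overexpressed factor be identified in pooled screens, such as the directed differentiation studies for which the library was made.
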