Features (pLannotate 1.2.2; 31 found; start..end, strand, type, name):
      5..231     +  promoter       RSV promoter: Rous sarcoma virus enhancer/promoter
    232..412     +  LTR            5' LTR (truncated): truncated 5' long terminal repeat (LTR) from HIV-1
    459..584     +  misc_feature   HIV-1 Ψ: packaging signal of human immunodeficiency virus type 1
    568..931     +  CDS            HIV-1 gag (fragment): gag protein from human immunodeficiency virus 1; gag
   1077..1310    +  misc_feature   RRE: The Rev response element (RRE) of HIV-1 allows for Rev-dependent mRNA export from the nucleus to the cytoplasm.
   1687..1713    +  CDS            Rev (fragment): human immunodeficiency virus 1 (HIV-1) Rev protein; rev; enhances nuclear export of unspliced and incompletely spliced viral mRNAs
   1720..1743    +  promoter       SV40 promoter (fragment): SV40 early promoter
   1744..1815    +  promoter       SV40 promoter (fragment): SV40 enhancer and early promoter
   1839..1974    +  rep_origin     SV40 ori: SV40 origin of replication
   2020..2616    +  CDS            PuroR (fragment): puromycin N-acetyltransferase; pac from Streptomyces; confers resistance to puromycin
   2665..2782    +  misc_feature   cPPT/CTS: central polypurine tract and central termination sequence of HIV-1
   2847..2913    +  CDS            small t antigen (fragment): SV40 (simian virus 40) small t antigen
   2920..4098    +  promoter       EF-1α promoter: strong constitutive promoter for human elongation factor EF-1α
   4115..6004    +  CDS            MBD1: MBD1_HUMAN - Also known as CXXC3, PCM1. Experimental evidence at protein level: Swiss-Prot protein existence level 1. Transcriptional repressor that binds CpG islands in promoters where the DNA is methylated at position 5 of cytosine within CpG dinucleotides. Binding is abolished by the presence of 7-mG that is produced by DNA damage by methylmethanesulfonate (MMS). Acts as transcriptional repressor and plays a role in gene silencing by recruiting ATF7IP, which in turn recruits factors such as the histone methyltransferase SETDB1. Probably forms a complex with SETDB1 and ATF7IP that represses
   6020..6073    +  promoter       U6 promoter (fragment): RNA polymerase III promoter for human U6 snRNA
   6115..6703    +  misc_feature   WPRE: woodchuck hepatitis virus posttranscriptional regulatory element
   6754..6773    +  misc_feature   cPPT/CTS (fragment): central polypurine tract and central termination sequence of HIV-1
   6775..7008    +  LTR            3' LTR (ΔU3): self-inactivating 3' long terminal repeat (LTR) from HIV-1
   7086..7207    +  polyA_signal   SV40 poly(A) signal: SV40 polyadenylation signal
   7247..7382    +  rep_origin     SV40 ori: SV40 origin of replication
   7403..7421    -  promoter       T7 promoter: promoter for bacteriophage T7 RNA polymerase
   7429..7584    +  CDS            lacZα (fragment): LacZα fragment of β-galactosidase; lacZ fragment
   7589..8017    +  rep_origin     f1 ori (sequence partly withheld): f1 bacteriophage origin of replication; arrow indicates direction of (+) strand synthesis
   8070..8174    +  promoter       AmpR promoter: bla
   8175..9035    +  CDS            AmpR: β-lactamase; bla; confers resistance to ampicillin, carbenicillin, and related antibiotics
   9206..9794    +  rep_origin     ori: high-copy-number ColE1/pMB1/pBR322/pUC origin of replication
   9977..10069   +  CDS            lacI (fragment): lac repressor; lacI; The lac repressor binds to the lac operator to inhibit transcription in E. coli. This inhibition can be relieved by adding lactose or isopropyl-β-D-thiogalactopyranoside (IPTG).
  10082..10103   +  protein_bind   CAP binding site: CAP binding activates transcription in the presence of cAMP. E. coli catabolite activator protein
  10118..10148   +  promoter       lac promoter: promoter for the E. coli lac operon
  10156..10172   +  protein_bind   lac operator: The lac repressor binds to the lac operator to inhibit transcription in E. coli. This inhibition can be relieved by adding lactose or isopropyl-β-D-thiogalactopyranoside (IPTG). lac repressor encoded by lacI
  10217..10235   +  promoter       T3 promoter: promoter for bacteriophage T3 RNA polymerase
>Addgene plasmid #143365 | TFORF2376 | addgene full sequence | sequence record 400334 | Addgene NGS Result
TTAATGTAGTCTTATGCAATACTCTTGTAGTCTTGCAACATGGTAACGATGAGTTAGCAACATGCCTTAC
AAGGAGAGAAAAAGCACCGTGCATGCCGATTGGTGGAAGTAAGGTGGTACGATCGTGCCTTATTAGGAAG
GCAACAGACGGGTCTGACATGGATTGGACGAACCACTGAATTGCCGCATTGCAGAGATATTGTATTTAAG
TGCCTAGCTCGATACATAAACGGGTCTCTCTGGTTAGACCAGATCTGAGCCTGGGAGCTCTCTGGCTAAC
TAGGGAACCCACTGCTTAAGCCTCAATAAAGCTTGCCTTGAGTGCTTCAAGTAGTGTGTGCCCGTCTGTT
GTGTGACTCTGGTAACTAGAGATCCCTCAGACCCTTTTAGTCAGTGTGGAAAATCTCTAGCAGTGGCGCC
CGAACAGGGACTTGAAAGCGAAAGGGAAACCAGAGGAGCTCTCTCGACGCAGGACTCGGCTTGCTGAAGC
GCGCACGGCAAGAGGCGAGGGGCGGCGACTGGTGAGTACGCCAAAAATTTTGACTAGCGGAGGCTAGAAG
GAGAGAGATGGGTGCGAGAGCGTCAGTATTAAGCGGGGGAGAATTAGATCGCGATGGGAAAAAATTCGGT
TAAGGCCAGGGGGAAAGAAAAAATATAAATTAAAACATATAGTATGGGCAAGCAGGGAGCTAGAACGATT
CGCAGTTAATCCTGGCCTGTTAGAAACATCAGAAGGCTGTAGACAAATACTGGGACAGCTACAACCATCC
CTTCAGACAGGATCAGAAGAACTTAGATCATTATATAATACAGTAGCAACCCTCTATTGTGTGCATCAAA
GGATAGAGATAAAAGACACCAAGGAAGCTTTAGACAAGATAGAGGAAGAGCAAAACAAAAGTAAGACCAC
CGCACAGCAAGCGGCCGCTGATCTTCAGACCTGGAGGAGGAGATATGAGGGACAATTGGAGAAGTGAATT
ATATAAATATAAAGTAGTAAAAATTGAACCATTAGGAGTAGCACCCACCAAGGCAAAGAGAAGAGTGGTG
CAGAGAGAAAAAAGAGCAGTGGGAATAGGAGCTTTGTTCCTTGGGTTCTTGGGAGCAGCAGGAAGCACTA
TGGGCGCAGCGTCAATGACGCTGACGGTACAGGCCAGACAATTATTGTCTGGTATAGTGCAGCAGCAGAA
CAATTTGCTGAGGGCTATTGAGGCGCAACAGCATCTGTTGCAACTCACAGTCTGGGGCATCAAGCAGCTC
CAGGCAAGAATCCTGGCTGTGGAAAGATACCTAAAGGATCAACAGCTCCTGGGGATTTGGGGTTGCTCTG
GAAAACTCATTTGCACCACTGCTGTGCCTTGGAATGCTAGTTGGAGTAATAAATCTCTGGAACAGATTTG
GAATCACACGACCTGGATGGAGTGGGACAGAGAAATTAACAATTACACAAGCTTAATACACTCCTTAATT
GAAGAATCGCAAAACCAGCAAGAAAAGAATGAACAAGAATTATTGGAATTAGATAAATGGGCAAGTTTGT
GGAATTGGTTTAACATAACAAATTGGCTGTGGTATATAAAATTATTCATAATGATAGTAGGAGGCTTGGT
AGGTTTAAGAATAGTTTTTGCTGTACTTTCTATAGTGAATAGAGTTAGGCAGGGATATTCACCATTATCG
TTTCAGACCCACCTCCCAACCCCGAGGGGACCCATGCATTGCATCTCAATTAGTCAGCAACCAGGTGTGG
AAAGTCCCCAGGCTCCCCAGCAGGCAGAAGTATGCAAAGCATGCGTCTCAATTAGTCAGCAACCATAGTC
CCGCCCCTAACTCCGCCCATCCCGCCCCTAACTCCGCCCAGTTCCGCCCATTCTCCGCCCCATGGCTGAC
TAATTTTTTTTATTTATGCAGAGGCCGAGGCCGCCTCGGCCTCTGAGCTATTCCAGAAGTAGTGAGGAGG
CTTTTTTGGAGGCCTAGGCTTTTGCAAAAAGCTTTCTAGAGGTACCACCGGAGCTTACCATGACCGAGTA
CAAGCCCACGGTGCGCCTCGCCACCCGCGACGACGTCCCCAGGGCCGTACGCACCCTCGCCGCCGCGTTC
GCCGACTACCCCGCCACGCGCCACACCGTCGATCCGGACCGCCACATCGAGCGGGTCACCGAGCTGCAAG
AACTCTTCCTCACGCGCGTCGGGCTCGACATCGGCAAGGTGTGGGTCGCGGACGACGGCGCCGCCGTGGC
GGTCTGGACCACGCCGGAGAGCGTCGAAGCGGGGGCGGTGTTCGCCGAGATCGGCCCGCGCATGGCCGAG
TTGAGCGGTTCCCGGCTGGCCGCGCAGCAACAGATGGAAGGCCTCCTGGCGCCGCACCGGCCCAAGGAGC
CCGCGTGGTTCCTGGCCACCGTCGGCGTCTCGCCCGACCACCAGGGCAAGGGTCTGGGCAGCGCCGTCGT
GCTCCCCGGAGTGGAGGCGGCCGAGCGCGCCGGGGTGCCCGCCTTCCTGGAGACCTCCGCGCCCCGCAAC
CTCCCCTTCTACGAGCGGCTCGGCTTCACCGTCACCGCCGACGTCGAGGTGCCCGAAGGACCGCGCACCT
GGTGCATGACCCGCAAGCCCGGTGCCAGTTAACGAATTCTAGATCTTGAGACAAATGGCAGTATTCATCC
ACAATTTTAAAAGAAAAGGGGGGATTGGGGGGTACAGTGCAGGGGAAAGAATAGTAGACATAATAGCAAC
AGACATACAAACTAAAGAATTACAAAAACAAATTACAAAAATTCAAAATTTTCGGGTTTATTACAGGGAC
AGCAGAGATCCACTTTGGCGCCGGCTCGAGGCCTGCAGGTGCAAAGATGGATAAAGTTTTAAACAGAGAG
GAATCTTTGCAGCTAATGGACCTTCTAGGTCTTGAAAGGAGTGGGAATTGGCTCCGGTGCCCGTCAGTGG
GCAGAGCGCACATCGCCCACAGTCCCCGAGAAGTTGGGGGGAGGGGTCGGCAATTGAACCGGTGCCTAGA
GAAGGTGGCGCGGGGTAAACTGGGAAAGTGATGTCGTGTACTGGCTCCGCCTTTTTCCCGAGGGTGGGGG
AGAACCGTATATAAGTGCAGTAGTCGCCGTGAACGTTCTTTTTCGCAACGGGTTTGCCGCCAGAACACAG
GTAAGTGCCGTGTGTGGTTCCCGCGGGCCTGGCCTCTTTACGGGTTATGGCCCTTGCGTGCCTTGAATTA
CTTCCACCTGGCTGCAGTACGTGATTCTTGATCCCGAGCTTCGGGTTGGAAGTGGGTGGGAGAGTTCGAG
GCCTTGCGCTTAAGGAGCCCCTTCGCCTCGTGCTTGAGTTGAGGCCTGGCCTGGGCGCTGGGGCCGCCGC
GTGCGAATCTGGTGGCACCTTCGCGCCTGTCTCGCTGCTTTCGATAAGTCTCTAGCCATTTAAAATTTTT
GATGACCTGCTGCGACGCTTTTTTTCTGGCAAGATAGTCTTGTAAATGCGGGCCAAGATCTGCACACTGG
TATTTCGGTTTTTGGGGCCGCGGGCGGCGACGGGGCCCGTGCGTCCCAGCGCACATGTTCGGCGAGGCGG
GGCCTGCGAGCGCGGCCACCGAGAATCGGACGGGGGTAGTCTCAAGCTGGCCGGCCTGCTCTGGTGCCTG
GCCTCGCGCCGCCGTGTATCGCCCCGCCCTGGGCGGCAAGGCTGGCCCGGTCGGCACCAGTTGCGTGAGC
GGAAAGATGGCCGCTTCCCGGCCCTGCTGCAGGGAGCTCAAAATGGAGGACGCGGCGCTCGGGAGAGCGG
GCGGGTGAGTCACCCACACAAAGGAAAAGGGCCTTTCCGTCCTCAGCCGTCGCTTCATGTGACTCCACGG
AGTACCGGGCGCCGTCCAGGCACCTCGATTAGTTCTCGAGCTTTTGGAGTACGTCGTCTTTAGGTTGGGG
GGAGGGGTTTTATGCGATGGAGTTTCCCCACACTGAGTGGGTGGAGACTGAAGTTAGGCCAGCTTGGCAC
TTGATGTAATTCTCCTTGGAATTTGCCCTTTTTGAGTTTGGATCTTGGTTCATTCTCAAGCCTCAGACAG
TGGTTCAAAGTTTTTTTCTTCCATTTCAGGTGTCGTGAGGCTAGCACCGCCACCATGGCTGAGGACTGGC
TGGACTGCCCGGCCCTGGGCCCTGGCTGGAAGCGCCGCGAAGTCTTTCGCAAGTCAGGGGCCACCTGTGG
ACGCTCAGACACCTATTACCAGAGCCCCACAGGAGACAGGATCCGAAGCAAAGTTGAGCTGACTCGATAC
CTGGGCCCTGCGTGTGATCTCACCCTCTTCGACTTCAAACAAGGCATCTTGTGCTATCCAGCCCCCAAGG
CCCATCCCGTGGCGGTTGCCAGCAAGAAGCGAAAGAAGCCTTCAAGGCCAGCCAAGACTCGGAAACGTCA
GGTTGGACCCCAGAGTGGTGAGGTCAGGAAGGAGGCCCCGAGGGATGAGACCAAGGCTGACACTGACACA
GCCCCAGCTTCATTCCCTGCTCCTGGGTGCTGTGAGAACTGTGGAATCAGCTTCTCAGGGGATGGCACCC
AAAGGCAGCGGCTCAAAACGTTGTGCAAAGACTGTCGAGCACAGAGAATTGCCTTCAACCGGGAACAGAG
AATGTTTAAGCGTGTGGGCTGTGGGGAGTGTGCAGCCTGCCAGGTAACAGAAGACTGTGGGGCCTGCTCC
ACCTGCCTCCTGCAGCTGCCCCATGATGTGGCATCGGGGCTGTTCTGCAAGTGTGAACGGAGACGCTGCC
TCCGGATTGTGGAAAGGAGCCGAGGGTGTGGAGTATGCCGGGGCTGTCAGACCCAAGAGGATTGTGGCCA
TTGCCCCATCTGCCTTCGCCCTCCCCGCCCTGGTCTCAGGCGCCAGTGGAAATGTGTCCAGCGACGTTGC
CTACGGCACCTTGCTCACCGCCTGCGTCGCCGTCATCAGAGATGTCAGCGACGCACTCCCCTGGCTGTGG
CTCCCCCAACTGGTAAACATGCCCGCCGCAAGGGAGGCTGTGACTCCAAGATGGCTGCCAGGCGGCGCCC
CGGAGCCCAGCCACTGCCTCCACCACCCCCATCACAGTCCCCAGAGCCCACAGAGCCGCACCCCAGAGCC
CTGGCCCCCTCGCCACCTGCCGAGTTCATCTATTACTGTGTAGACGAGGACGAGCTACAGCCCTACACGA
ACCGCCGGCAGAACCGCAAGTGCGGGGCCTGTGCAGCCTGCCTACGGCGGATGGACTGTGGCCGCTGCGA
CTTCTGCTGCGACAAGCCCAAATTCGGGGGCAGCAACCAGAAGCGCCAGAAGTGTCGTTGGCGCCAATGC
CTGCAGTTTGCCATGAAGCGGCTGCTGCCCAGTGTCTGGTCAGAGTCTGAGGATGGGGCAGGATCGCCCC
CACCTTACCGTCGTCGAAAGAGGCCCAGCTCTGCCCGACGGCACCATCTTGGCCCTACCTTGAAGCCCAC
CTTGGCTACACGCACAGCCCAACCAGACCATACCCAGGCTCCAACGAAGCAGGAAGCAGGTGGTGGCTTT
GTGCTGCCCCCGCCTGGCACTGACCTTGTGTTTTTACGGGAAGGCGCAAGCAGTCCTGTGCAGGTGCCGG
GCCCTGTTGCAGCTTCCACAGAAGCCCTGTTGCAGGAGGCCCAGTGCTCTGGCCTGAGTTGGGTTGTGGC
CTTACCCCAGGTGAAGCAAGAGAAGGCGGATACCCAGGACGAGTGGACACCAGGCACAGCTGTCCTGACT
TCTCCCGTATTGGTGCCTGGCTGCCCTAGCAAGGCAGTAGACCCAGGCCTGCCTTCTGTGAAGCAAGAGC
CACCTGACCCAGAGGAGGACAAGGAGGAGAACAAGGATGATTCTGCCTCCAAATTGGCCCCAGAGGAAGA
GGCAGGAGGGGCTGGCACACCCGTGATCACGGAGATTTTCAGCCTGGGTGGAACCCGCTTCCGAGATACA
GCAGTCTGGTTGCCAAGGTCCAAAGACCTTAAAAAACCTGGAGCTAGAAAGCAGTAGTAATGAACTAGTC
CGTAACTTGAAAGTATTTCGATTTCTTGGCTTTATATATCTTGTGGAAAGGACGATTAGACTGACTGTTT
GGAGCTGTCACGCGTTAAGTCGACAATCAACCTCTGGATTACAAAATTTGTGAAAGATTGACTGGTATTC
TTAACTATGTTGCTCCTTTTACGCTATGTGGATACGCTGCTTTAATGCCTTTGTATCATGCTATTGCTTC
CCGTATGGCTTTCATTTTCTCCTCCTTGTATAAATCCTGGTTGCTGTCTCTTTATGAGGAGTTGTGGCCC
GTTGTCAGGCAACGTGGCGTGGTGTGCACTGTGTTTGCTGACGCAACCCCCACTGGTTGGGGCATTGCCA
CCACCTGTCAGCTCCTTTCCGGGACTTTCGCTTTCCCCCTCCCTATTGCCACGGCGGAACTCATCGCCGC
CTGCCTTGCCCGCTGCTGGACAGGGGCTCGGCTGTTGGGCACTGACAATTCCGTGGTGTTGTCGGGGAAA
TCATCGTCCTTTCCTTGGCTGCTCGCCTGTGTTGCCACCTGGATTCTGCGCGGGACGTCCTTCTGCTACG
TCCCTTCGGCCCTCAATCCAGCGGACCTTCCTTCCCGCGGCCTGCTGCCGGCTCTGCGGCCTCTTCCGCG
TCTTCGCCTTCGCCCTCAGACGAGTCGGATCTCCCTTTGGGCCGCCTCCCCGCGTCGACTTTAAGACCAA
TGACTTACAAGGCAGCTGTAGATCTTAGCCACTTTTTAAAAGAAAAGGGGGGACTGGAAGGGCTAATTCA
CTCCCAACGAAGACAAGATCTGCTTTTTGCTTGTACTGGGTCTCTCTGGTTAGACCAGATCTGAGCCTGG
GAGCTCTCTGGCTAACTAGGGAACCCACTGCTTAAGCCTCAATAAAGCTTGCCTTGAGTGCTTCAAGTAG
TGTGTGCCCGTCTGTTGTGTGACTCTGGTAACTAGAGATCCCTCAGACCCTTTTAGTCAGTGTGGAAAAT
CTCTAGCAGTACGTATAGTAGTTCATGTCATCTTATTATTCAGTATTTATAACTTGCAAAGAAATGAATA
TCAGAGAGTGAGAGGAACTTGTTTATTGCAGCTTATAATGGTTACAAATAAAGCAATAGCATCACAAATT
TCACAAATAAAGCATTTTTTTCACTGCATTCTAGTTGTGGTTTGTCCAAACTCATCAATGTATCTTATCA
TGTCTGGCTCTAGCTATCCCGCCCCTAACTCCGCCCATCCCGCCCCTAACTCCGCCCAGTTCCGCCCATT
CTCCGCCCCATGGCTGACTAATTTTTTTTATTTATGCAGAGGCCGAGGCCGCCTCGGCCTCTGAGCTATT
CCAGAAGTAGTGAGGAGGCTTTTTTGGAGGCCTAGGGACGTACCCAATTCGCCCTATAGTGAGTCGTATT
ACGCGCGCTCACTGGCCGTCGTTTTACAACGTCGTGACTGGGAAAACCCTGGCGTTACCCAACTTAATCG
CCTTGCAGCACATCCCCCTTTCGCCAGCTGGCGTAATAGCGAAGAGGCCCGCACCGATCGCCCTTCCCAA
CAGTTGCGCAGCCTGAATGGCGAATGGG
[124 nt withheld, positions 7589-7712]
C
[91 nt withheld, positions 7714-7804]
A
[49 nt withheld, positions 7806-7854]
CCTTTGACGTTGGAGTCCACGTTCTTT
[37 nt withheld, positions 7882-7918]
ACCCTATCTCGGTCTATTCTTTTGATTTATAAGGGATTTTGCCGATTTCGGCCTATTGGTTAAAAAATGA
GCTGATTTAACAAAAATTTAACGCGAATTTTAACAAAATATTAACGCTTACAATTTAGGTGGCACTTTTC
GGGGAAATGTGCGCGGAACCCCTATTTGTTTATTTTTCTAAATACATTCAAATATGTATCCGCTCATGAG
ACAATAACCCTGATAAATGCTTCAATAATATTGAAAAAGGAAGAGTATGAGTATTCAACATTTCCGTGTC
GCCCTTATTCCCTTTTTTGCGGCATTTTGCCTTCCTGTTTTTGCTCACCCAGAAACGCTGGTGAAAGTAA
AAGATGCTGAAGATCAGTTGGGTGCACGAGTGGGTTACATCGAACTGGATCTCAACAGCGGTAAGATCCT
TGAGAGTTTTCGCCCCGAAGAACGTTTTCCAATGATGAGCACTTTTAAAGTTCTGCTATGTGGCGCGGTA
TTATCCCGTATTGACGCCGGGCAAGAGCAACTCGGTCGCCGCATACACTATTCTCAGAATGACTTGGTTG
AGTACTCACCAGTCACAGAAAAGCATCTTACGGATGGCATGACAGTAAGAGAATTATGCAGTGCTGCCAT
AACCATGAGTGATAACACTGCGGCCAACTTACTTCTGACAACGATCGGAGGACCGAAGGAGCTAACCGCT
TTTTTGCACAACATGGGGGATCATGTAACTCGCCTTGATCGTTGGGAACCGGAGCTGAATGAAGCCATAC
CAAACGACGAGCGTGACACCACGATGCCTGTAGCAATGGCAACAACGTTGCGCAAACTATTAACTGGCGA
ACTACTTACTCTAGCTTCCCGGCAACAATTAATAGACTGGATGGAGGCGGATAAAGTTGCAGGACCACTT
CTGCGCTCGGCCCTTCCGGCTGGCTGGTTTATTGCTGATAAATCTGGAGCCGGTGAGCGTGGGTCTCGCG
GTATCATTGCAGCACTGGGGCCAGATGGTAAGCCCTCCCGTATCGTAGTTATCTACACGACGGGGAGTCA
GGCAACTATGGATGAACGAAATAGACAGATCGCTGAGATAGGTGCCTCACTGATTAAGCATTGGTAACTG
TCAGACCAAGTTTACTCATATATACTTTAGATTGATTTAAAACTTCATTTTTAATTTAAAAGGATCTAGG
TGAAGATCCTTTTTGATAATCTCATGACCAAAATCCCTTAACGTGAGTTTTCGTTCCACTGAGCGTCAGA
CCCCGTAGAAAAGATCAAAGGATCTTCTTGAGATCCTTTTTTTCTGCGCGTAATCTGCTGCTTGCAAACA
AAAAAACCACCGCTACCAGCGGTGGTTTGTTTGCCGGATCAAGAGCTACCAACTCTTTTTCCGAAGGTAA
CTGGCTTCAGCAGAGCGCAGATACCAAATACTGTTCTTCTAGTGTAGCCGTAGTTAGGCCACCACTTCAA
GAACTCTGTAGCACCGCCTACATACCTCGCTCTGCTAATCCTGTTACCAGTGGCTGCTGCCAGTGGCGAT
AAGTCGTGTCTTACCGGGTTGGACTCAAGACGATAGTTACCGGATAAGGCGCAGCGGTCGGGCTGAACGG
GGGGTTCGTGCACACAGCCCAGCTTGGAGCGAACGACCTACACCGAACTGAGATACCTACAGCGTGAGCT
ATGAGAAAGCGCCACGCTTCCCGAAGGGAGAAAGGCGGACAGGTATCCGGTAAGCGGCAGGGTCGGAACA
GGAGAGCGCACGAGGGAGCTTCCAGGGGGAAACGCCTGGTATCTTTATAGTCCTGTCGGGTTTCGCCACC
TCTGACTTGAGCGTCGATTTTTGTGATGCTCGTCAGGGGGGCGGAGCCTATGGAAAAACGCCAGCAACGC
GGCCTTTTTACGGTTCCTGGCCTTTTGCTGGCCTTTTGCTCACATGTTCTTTCCTGCGTTATCCCCTGAT
TCTGTGGATAACCGTATTACCGCCTTTGAGTGAGCTGATACCGCTCGCCGCAGCCGAACGACCGAGCGCA
GCGAGTCAGTGAGCGAGGAAGCGGAAGAGCGCCCAATACGCAAACCGCCTCTCCCCGCGCGTTGGCCGAT
TCATTAATGCAGCTGGCACGACAGGTTTCCCGACTGGAAAGCGGGCAGTGAGCGCAACGCAATTAATGTG
AGTTAGCTCACTCATTAGGCACCCCAGGCTTTACACTTTATGCTTCCGGCTCGTATGTTGTGTGGAATTG
TGAGCGGATAACAATTTCACACAGGAAACAGCTATGACCATGATTACGCCAAGCGCGCAATTAACCCTCA
CTAAAGGGAACAAAAGCTGGAGCTGCAAGC
