>Addgene plasmid #143365 | TFORF2376 | depositor partial sequence | sequence record 282233 | Insert
ACCGCCACCATGGCTGAGGACTGGCTGGACTGCCCGGCCCTGGGCCCTGGCTGGAAGCGCCGCGAAGTCT
TTCGCAAGTCAGGGGCCACCTGTGGACGCTCAGACACCTATTACCAGAGCCCCACAGGAGACAGGATCCG
AAGCAAAGTTGAGCTGACTCGATACCTGGGCCCTGCGTGTGATCTCACCCTCTTCGACTTCAAACAAGGC
ATCTTGTGCTATCCAGCCCCCAAGGCCCATCCCGTGGCGGTTGCCAGCAAGAAGCGAAAGAAGCCTTCAA
GGCCAGCCAAGACTCGGAAACGTCAGGTTGGACCCCAGAGTGGTGAGGTCAGGAAGGAGGCCCCGAGGGA
TGAGACCAAGGCTGACACTGACACAGCCCCAGCTTCATTCCCTGCTCCTGGGTGCTGTGAGAACTGTGGA
ATCAGCTTCTCAGGGGATGGCACCCAAAGGCAGCGGCTCAAAACGTTGTGCAAAGACTGTCGAGCACAGA
GAATTGCCTTCAACCGGGAACAGAGAATGTTTAAGCGTGTGGGCTGTGGGGAGTGTGCAGCCTGCCAGGT
AACAGAAGACTGTGGGGCCTGCTCCACCTGCCTCCTGCAGCTGCCCCATGATGTGGCATCGGGGCTGTTC
TGCAAGTGTGAACGGAGACGCTGCCTCCGGATTGTGGAAAGGAGCCGAGGGTGTGGAGTATGCCGGGGCT
GTCAGACCCAAGAGGATTGTGGCCATTGCCCCATCTGCCTTCGCCCTCCCCGCCCTGGTCTCAGGCGCCA
GTGGAAATGTGTCCAGCGACGTTGCCTACGGCACCTTGCTCACCGCCTGCGTCGCCGTCATCAGAGATGT
CAGCGACGCACTCCCCTGGCTGTGGCTCCCCCAACTGGTAAACATGCCCGCCGCAAGGGAGGCTGTGACT
CCAAGATGGCTGCCAGGCGGCGCCCCGGAGCCCAGCCACTGCCTCCACCACCCCCATCACAGTCCCCAGA
GCCCACAGAGCCGCACCCCAGAGCCCTGGCCCCCTCGCCACCTGCCGAGTTCATCTATTACTGTGTAGAC
GAGGACGAGCTACAGCCCTACACGAACCGCCGGCAGAACCGCAAGTGCGGGGCCTGTGCAGCCTGCCTAC
GGCGGATGGACTGTGGCCGCTGCGACTTCTGCTGCGACAAGCCCAAATTCGGGGGCAGCAACCAGAAGCG
CCAGAAGTGTCGTTGGCGCCAATGCCTGCAGTTTGCCATGAAGCGGCTGCTGCCCAGTGTCTGGTCAGAG
TCTGAGGATGGGGCAGGATCGCCCCCACCTTACCGTCGTCGAAAGAGGCCCAGCTCTGCCCGACGGCACC
ATCTTGGCCCTACCTTGAAGCCCACCTTGGCTACACGCACAGCCCAACCAGACCATACCCAGGCTCCAAC
GAAGCAGGAAGCAGGTGGTGGCTTTGTGCTGCCCCCGCCTGGCACTGACCTTGTGTTTTTACGGGAAGGC
GCAAGCAGTCCTGTGCAGGTGCCGGGCCCTGTTGCAGCTTCCACAGAAGCCCTGTTGCAGGAGGCCCAGT
GCTCTGGCCTGAGTTGGGTTGTGGCCTTACCCCAGGTGAAGCAAGAGAAGGCGGATACCCAGGACGAGTG
GACACCAGGCACAGCTGTCCTGACTTCTCCCGTATTGGTGCCTGGCTGCCCTAGCAAGGCAGTAGACCCA
GGCCTGCCTTCTGTGAAGCAAGAGCCACCTGACCCAGAGGAGGACAAGGAGGAGAACAAGGATGATTCTG
CCTCCAAATTGGCCCCAGAGGAAGAGGCAGGAGGGGCTGGCACACCCGTGATCACGGAGATTTTCAGCCT
GGGTGGAACCCGCTTCCGAGATACAGCAGTCTGGTTGCCAAGGTCCAAAGACCTTAAAAAACCTGGAGCT
AGAAAGCAGTAGTAATGAACTAGTCCGTAACTTGAAAGTATTTCGATTTCTTGGCTTTATATATCTTGTG
GAAAGGACGATTAGACTGACTGTTTGGAGCTGTC
