>Addgene plasmid #143365 | TFORF2376 | depositor partial sequence | sequence record 282234 | Barcode
TTAGACTGACTGTTTGGAGCTGTC
